>Addgene plasmid #129308 | pN1-QUE2m | addgene full sequence | sequence record 260937 | Addgene NGS Result
CGTTACATAACTTACGGTAAATGGCCCGCCTGGCTGACCGCCCAACGACCCCCGCCCATTGACGTCAATA
ATGACGTATGTTCCCATAGTAACGCCAATAGGGACTTTCCATTGACGTCAATGGGTGGAGTATTTACGGT
AAACTGCCCACTTGGCAGTACATCAAGTGTATCATATGCCAAGTACGCCCCCTATTGACGTCAATGACGG
TAAATGGCCCGCCTGGCATTATGCCCAGTACATGACCTTATGGGACTTTCCTACTTGGCAGTACATCTAC
GTATTAGTCATCGCTATTACCATGGTGATGCGGTTTTGGCAGTACATCAATGGGCGTGGATAGCGGTTTG
ACTCACGGGGATTTCCAAGTCTCCACCCCATTGACGTCAATGGGAGTTTGTTTTGGCACCAAAATCAACG
GGACTTTCCAAAATGTCGTAACAACTCCGCCCCATTGACGCAAATGGGCGGTAGGCGTGTACGGTGGGAG
GTCTATATAAGCAGAGCTGGTTTAGTGAACCGTCAGATCCGCTAGCGCTACCGGACTCAGATCTCGAGCT
CAAGCTTCGAATTCTGCAGTCGACGGTACCGCGGGCCCGGGATCCACCGGTCGCCACCATGGTGAAAACT
GTGAAAGTGAATATAACAACCCCTGATGGGCCAGTCTACGACGCTGATATCGAGATGGTGTCCGTGCGGG
CCGAGAGTGGTGATCTCGGCATCCTCCCCGGTCACATTCCCACAAAGGCCCCACTGAAGATCGGAGCTGT
GCGGCTGAAGAAGGACGGCCAAACCGAGATGGTCGCAGTCTCAGGCGGCACTGTTGAAGTGCGGCCTGAC
CACGTTACCATTAATGCTCAAGCCGCTGAAACAGCCGAAGGAATCGACAAAGAGAGAGCAGAAGCCGCAA
GACAGAGGGCCCAGGAGCGGCTGAACTCTCAAACCCGTTACAACAGCCACAACGTCTATATCATGGCCGA
CAAGCAGAAGAACGGCATCAAGGTGAACTTCAAGATCCGCCACAACATCGAGGACGGCAGCGTGCAGCTC
GCCGACCACTACCAGCAGAACACCCCCATCGGCGACGGCCCCGTGCTGCTGCCCGACAACCACTACCTGA
GCACCCAGTCCAAGCTGAGCAAAGACCCCAACGAGAAGCGCGATCACATGGTCCTGCTGGAGTTCGTGAC
CGCCGCCGGGATCACTCTCGGCATGGACGAGCTGTACAAGGGTGGCACCGGAGGGAGCATGGTGAGCAAG
GGCGAGGAGCTGTTCACCGGGGTGGTGCCCATCCTGGTCGAGCTGGACGGCGACGTAAACGGCCACAAGT
TCAGCGTGTCCGGCGAGGGCGAGGGCGATGCCACCTACGGCAAGCTGACCCTGAAGTTCATCTGCACCAC
CGGCAAGCTGCCCGTGCCCTGGCCCACCCTCGTGACCACCCTGACCTACGGCGTGCAGTGCTTCAGCCGC
TACCCCGACCACATGAAGCAGCACGACTTCTTCAAGTCCGCCATGCCCGAAGGCTACGTCCAGGAGCGCA
CCATCTTCTTCAAGGACGACGGCAACTACAAGACCCGCGCCGAGGTGAAGTTCGAGGGCGACACCCTGGT
GAACCGCATCGAGCTGAAGGGCATCGACTTCAAGGAGGACGGCAACATCCTGGGGCACAAGCTGGAGTAC
AACCTGGGTGACATCGACTTCAAACGGGCCGAACTGGCGTTAAAACGCGCCATGAACCGTTTGAGCGTTG
CGGAAATGAAGTGAGCGGCCGCGACTCTAGATCATAATCAGCCATACCACATTTGTAGAGGTTTTACTTG
CTTTAAAAAACCTCCCACACCTCCCCCTGAACCTGAAACATAAAATGAATGCAATTGTTGTTGTTAACTT
GTTTATTGCAGCTTATAATGGTTACAAATAAAGCAATAGCATCACAAATTTCACAAATAAAGCATTTTTT
TCACTGCATTCTAGTTGTGGTTTGTCCAAACTCATCAATGTATCTTAAGGCGTAAATTGTAAGCGTTAAT
ATTTTGTTAAAATTCGCGTTAAATTTTTGTTAAATCAGCTCATTTTTTAACCAATAGGCCGAAATCGGCA
AAATCCCTTATAAATCAAAAGAATAGACCGAGATAGGGT
[37 nt withheld, positions 2140-2176]
AAAGAACGTGGACTCCAACGTCAAAGG
[49 nt withheld, positions 2204-2252]
T
[91 nt withheld, positions 2254-2344]
G
[124 nt withheld, positions 2346-2469]
CAGGTGGCACTTTTCGGGGAAATGTGCGCGGAACCCCTATTTGTTTATTTTTCTAAATACATTCAAATAT
GTATCCGCTCATGAGACAATAACCCTGATAAATGCTTCAATAATATTGAAAAAGGAAGAGTCCTGAGGCG
GAAAGAACCAGCTGTGGAATGTGTGTCAGTTAGGGTGTGGAAAGTCCCCAGGCTCCCCAGCAGGCAGAAG
TATGCAAAGCATGCATCTCAATTAGTCAGCAACCAGGTGTGGAAAGTCCCCAGGCTCCCCAGCAGGCAGA
AGTATGCAAAGCATGCATCTCAATTAGTCAGCAACCATAGTCCCGCCCCTAACTCCGCCCATCCCGCCCC
TAACTCCGCCCAGTTCCGCCCATTCTCCGCCCCATGGCTGACTAATTTTTTTTATTTATGCAGAGGCCGA
GGCCGCCTCGGCCTCTGAGCTATTCCAGAAGTAGTGAGGAGGCTTTTTTGGAGGCCTAGGCTTTTGCAAA
GATCGATCAAGAGACAGGATGAGGATCGTTTCGCATGATTGAACAAGATGGATTGCACGCAGGTTCTCCG
GCCGCTTGGGTGGAGAGGCTATTCGGCTATGACTGGGCACAACAGACAATCGGCTGCTCTGATGCCGCCG
TGTTCCGGCTGTCAGCGCAGGGGCGCCCGGTTCTTTTTGTCAAGACCGACCTGTCCGGTGCCCTGAATGA
ACTGCAAGACGAGGCAGCGCGGCTATCGTGGCTGGCCACGACGGGCGTTCCTTGCGCAGCTGTGCTCGAC
GTTGTCACTGAAGCGGGAAGGGACTGGCTGCTATTGGGCGAAGTGCCGGGGCAGGATCTCCTGTCATCTC
ACCTTGCTCCTGCCGAGAAAGTATCCATCATGGCTGATGCAATGCGGCGGCTGCATACGCTTGATCCGGC
TACCTGCCCATTCGACCACCAAGCGAAACATCGCATCGAGCGAGCACGTACTCGGATGGAAGCCGGTCTT
GTCGATCAGGATGATCTGGACGAAGAGCATCAGGGGCTCGCGCCAGCCGAACTGTTCGCCAGGCTCAAGG
CGAGCATGCCCGACGGCGAGGATCTCGTCGTGACCCATGGCGATGCCTGCTTGCCGAATATCATGGTGGA
AAATGGCCGCTTTTCTGGATTCATCGACTGTGGCCGGCTGGGTGTGGCGGACCGCTATCAGGACATAGCG
TTGGCTACCCGTGATATTGCTGAAGAGCTTGGCGGCGAATGGGCTGACCGCTTCCTCGTGCTTTACGGTA
TCGCCGCTCCCGATTCGCAGCGCATCGCCTTCTATCGCCTTCTTGACGAGTTCTTCTGAGCGGGACTCTG
GGGTTCGAAATGACCGACCAAGCGACGCCCAACCTGCCATCACGAGATTTCGATTCCACCGCCGCCTTCT
ATGAAAGGTTGGGCTTCGGAATCGTTTTCCGGGACGCCGGCTGGATGATCCTCCAGCGCGGGGATCTCAT
GCTGGAGTTCTTCGCCCACCCTAGGGGGAGGCTAACTGAAACACGGAAGGAGACAATACCGGAAGGAACC
CGCGCTATGACGGCAATAAAAAGACAGAATAAAACGCACGGTGTTGGGTCGTTTGTTCATAAACGCGGGG
TTCGGTCCCAGGGCTGGCACTCTGTCGATACCCCACCGAGACCCCATTGGGGCCAATACGCCCGCGTTTC
TTCCTTTTCCCCACCCCACCCCCCAAGTTCGGGTGAAGGCCCAGGGCTCGCAGCCAACGTCGGGGCGGCA
GGCCCTGCCATAGCCTCAGGTTACTCATATATACTTTAGATTGATTTAAAACTTCATTTTTAATTTAAAA
GGATCTAGGTGAAGATCCTTTTTGATAATCTCATGACCAAAATCCCTTAACGTGAGTTTTCGTTCCACTG
AGCGTCAGACCCCGTAGAAAAGATCAAAGGATCTTCTTGAGATCCTTTTTTTCTGCGCGTAATCTGCTGC
TTGCAAACAAAAAAACCACCGCTACCAGCGGTGGTTTGTTTGCCGGATCAAGAGCTACCAACTCTTTTTC
CGAAGGTAACTGGCTTCAGCAGAGCGCAGATACCAAATACTGTTCTTCTAGTGTAGCCGTAGTTAGGCCA
CCACTTCAAGAACTCTGTAGCACCGCCTACATACCTCGCTCTGCTAATCCTGTTACCAGTGGCTGCTGCC
AGTGGCGATAAGTCGTGTCTTACCGGGTTGGACTCAAGACGATAGTTACCGGATAAGGCGCAGCGGTCGG
GCTGAACGGGGGGTTCGTGCACACAGCCCAGCTTGGAGCGAACGACCTACACCGAACTGAGATACCTACA
GCGTGAGCTATGAGAAAGCGCCACGCTTCCCGAAGGGAGAAAGGCGGACAGGTATCCGGTAAGCGGCAGG
GTCGGAACAGGAGAGCGCACGAGGGAGCTTCCAGGGGGAAACGCCTGGTATCTTTATAGTCCTGTCGGGT
TTCGCCACCTCTGACTTGAGCGTCGATTTTTGTGATGCTCGTCAGGGGGGCGGAGCCTATGGAAAAACGC
CAGCAACGCGGCCTTTTTACGGTTCCTGGCCTTTTGCTGGCCTTTTGCTCACATGTTCTTTCCTGCGTTA
TCCCCTGATTCTGTGGATAACCGTATTACCGCCATGCATTAGTTATTAATAGTAATCAATTACGGGGTCA
TTAGTTCATAGCCCATATATGGAGTTCCG
Features (pLannotate 1.2.2; 17 found; start..end, strand, type, name):
      1..304     +  enhancer       CMV enhancer: human cytomegalovirus immediate early enhancer
    305..508     +  promoter       CMV promoter: human cytomegalovirus (CMV) immediate early promoter
    531..611     +  misc_feature   MCS: multiple cloning site
    625..945     +  CDS            atpC (fragment): ATPE_BACSU - Experimental evidence at protein level: Swiss-Prot protein existence level 1. Produces ATP from ADP in the presence of a proton gradient across the membrane. From Bacillus subtilis (strain 168).
    961..1683    +  CDS            cEGFP: cEGFP is a basic (constitutively fluorescent) green fluorescent protein published in 2008, derived from Aequorea victoria.
   1690..1761    +  CDS            atpC (fragment): ATPE_BACP3 - Experimental evidence at protein level: Swiss-Prot protein existence level 1. Produces ATP from ADP in the presence of a proton gradient across the membrane. From Bacillus sp. (strain PS3).
   1780..1863    +  CDS            large T antigen (fragment): large T antigen from SV40 (simian virus 40)
   1886..2007    +  polyA_signal   SV40 poly(A) signal: SV40 polyadenylation signal
   2041..2469    -  rep_origin     f1 ori (sequence partly withheld): f1 bacteriophage origin of replication; arrow indicates direction of (+) strand synthesis
   2496..2600    +  promoter       AmpR promoter: bla
   2602..2959    +  promoter       SV40 promoter: SV40 enhancer and early promoter
   2994..3788    +  CDS            NeoR/KanR: aminoglycoside phosphotransferase from Tn5; aph(3')-II (or nptII); confers resistance to neomycin, kanamycin, and G418 (Geneticin®)
   3809..3961    +  CDS            ble (fragment): BLE_KLEPN - Experimental evidence at protein level: Swiss-Prot protein existence level 1. Binding protein with a strong affinity to the bleomycin family of antibiotics. Binds to CL990; an antimitotic-antibiotic compound. From Klebsiella pneumoniae.
   4020..4067    +  polyA_signal   HSV TK poly(A) signal: herpes simplex virus thymidine kinase polyadenylation signal (Cole and Stacy, 1985)
   4158..4174    -  polyA_signal   bGH poly(A) signal (fragment): bovine growth hormone polyadenylation signal
   4396..4984    +  rep_origin     ori: high-copy-number ColE1/pMB1/pBR322/pUC origin of replication
   5099..5158    +  enhancer       CMV enhancer (fragment): human cytomegalovirus immediate early enhancer
