[The description below was written by a language model from this plasmid's Addgene catalogue record and pLannotate feature annotations shown in this document.]
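Description:
pN1-QUE2m is a mammalian expression plasmid on the pN1 backbone that carries QUEEN-2m, a synthetic, genetically encoded fluorescent ATP indicator described in the record as the QUEEN variant intended for use at 25 °C. It is maintained in E. coli at high copy through a ColE1/pUC-type origin and selected with kanamycin. The single NeoR/KanR gene (Tn5 aminoglycoside phosphotransferase) lies downstream of tandem bacterial (AmpR/bla) and SV40 early promoters and is followed by the HSV TK polyadenylation signal, so the same marker gives kanamycin resistance in bacteria and can support G418 selection in mammalian cells. An f1 origin is also present. Short annotated fragments of ble, the bGH poly(A) signal and SV40 large T antigen appear to be backbone remnants rather than functional units.

The sensor is driven by the human CMV immediate early enhancer and promoter, sits just downstream of the multiple cloning site, and is terminated by the SV40 poly(A) signal. The feature table shows its architecture: a cEGFP-type green fluorescent protein coding region flanked on the upstream side by a longer fragment of the ATP synthase epsilon subunit (atpC) matching Bacillus subtilis and on the downstream side by a short epsilon fragment matching Bacillus PS3. This fits a single-fluorophore design in which the fluorescent protein is inserted into an ATP-binding epsilon subunit, so that the conformational change on ATP binding alters the fluorescence. The chimeric origin of the epsilon portions is inferred from annotation matches only. The associated publication concerns quantitative single-cell imaging of ATP concentrations. This construct places the sensor under a mammalian promoter for ATP imaging in transfected cells. The exact cloning sites used are not recorded.
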