Addgene plasmid #129308: pN1-QUE2m
Purpose: QUEEN ATP sensor for 25degC
Depositing lab: Yasushi Okada. Publication: Diversity in ATP concentrations in a single bacterial cell population revealed by quantitative single-cell imaging. Yaginuma H, Kawai S, Tabata KV, Tomiyama K, Kakizuka A, Komatsuzaki T, Noji H, Imamura H. Sci Rep. 2014 Oct 6;4:6522. doi: 10.1038/srep06522. PubMed 25283467.
Backbone
  Vector backbone: pN1
  Vector type: Mammalian Expression
Growth in bacteria
  Bacterial resistance: Kanamycin, 50 μg/mL
  Growth temperature: 37°C
  Growth strain: DH5alpha
  Copy number: High Copy
Gene/Insert
  Gene/Insert name: QUEEN-2m
  Species: Synthetic
  Cloning method: Restriction Enzyme; 5′ cloning site Unknown (unknown if destroyed)
Terms and licenses: Academic/Nonprofit Terms; Industry Terms: Not Available to Industry
Depositor comments: Depositor Adm #1025
How to cite: pN1-QUE2m was a gift from Yasushi Okada (Addgene plasmid # 129308 ; http://n2t.net/addgene:129308 ; RRID:Addgene_129308)
